Addgene plasmid #60058: pOTTC407 - pAAV EF1a eGFP
Purpose: An AAV packaging vector that expresses enhanced green fluorescent protein under control of the EF1a promoter.
Depositing lab: Brandon Harvey. Depositing organization: National Institute on Drug Abuse (NIDA). Publication: The beneficial effect of a prolyl oligopeptidase inhibitor, KYP-2047, on alpha-synuclein clearance and autophagy in A30P transgenic mouse. Savolainen MH, Richie CT, Harvey BK, Mannisto PT, Maguire-Zeiss KA, Myohanen TT. Neurobiol Dis. 2014 Aug;68:1-15. doi: 10.1016/j.nbd.2014.04.003. Epub 2014 Apr 16. PubMed 24746855.
Backbone
  Vector backbone: pOTTC374 - pAAV EF1a DIO iRFP
  Backbone manufacturer: Christopher Richie / OTTC / NIDA
  Vector type: Mammalian Expression, AAV
Growth in bacteria
  Bacterial resistance: Ampicillin, 100 μg/mL
  Growth temperature: 30°C
  Growth strain: Stbl3
  Copy number: High Copy
Gene/Insert
  Gene/Insert name: enhanced Green Fluorescent Protein (alt name: eGFP)
  Promoter: EF1a
  Cloning method: Ligation Independent Cloning
  Sequencing primers: 5′ EF1a_F1; 3′ WPRE_R1
Terms and licenses: Academic/Nonprofit Terms; Industry Terms: Not Available to Industry
How to cite: pOTTC407 - pAAV EF1a eGFP was a gift from Brandon Harvey (Addgene plasmid # 60058 ; http://n2t.net/addgene:60058 ; RRID:Addgene_60058)
