[The description below was written by a language model from this plasmid's Addgene catalogue record and pLannotate feature annotations shown in this document.]
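Description:
pOTTC407 - pAAV EF1a eGFP is a 6,061 nt AAV transfer (genome) plasmid for mammalian expression, used to package a recombinant adeno-associated virus that constitutively expresses enhanced green fluorescent protein. It was derived from pOTTC374, a pAAV EF1a DIO iRFP vector, with eGFP introduced by ligation-independent cloning. The annotation shows no lox sites or inverted cassette, and EGFP lies in the forward orientation, so expression appears to be direct rather than Cre-dependent. In bacteria the plasmid replicates from a high-copy ColE1/pUC-type origin and is selected with ampicillin through the bla gene and its own promoter. An f1 phage origin is also present in the backbone. The recommended recombination-deficient host strain is consistent with the usual need to protect the repeat-rich ITRs from rearrangement.

The payload sits between AAV2 inverted terminal repeats, which are the cis elements needed for replication and encapsidation of the vector genome when rep, cap and helper functions are supplied in trans. The right-hand ITR is annotated in full, whereas the left-hand one is detected only as two short fragments, which may reflect difficulty in sequencing or annotating this structured region. Within the ITRs, the strong constitutive human EF-1α promoter drives the mammalian codon-optimized EGFP coding sequence. This is followed by a WPRE, which enhances transcript stability and expression, and by the human growth hormone polyadenylation signal. Short hits to SV40 small t antigen, bom, rop and a pBluescript multiple cloning site are fragmentary backbone remnants rather than functional units. The construct typically serves as a fluorescent reporter or control AAV for marking transduced cells, and the associated publication concerns a transgenic mouse model of alpha-synuclein pathology.
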