Features (pLannotate 1.2.2; 16 found; start..end, strand, type, name):
    204..231     +  repeat_region  AAV2 ITR (fragment): inverted terminal repeat of adeno-associated virus serotype 2 inverted
    260..287     +  repeat_region  AAV2 ITR (fragment): inverted terminal repeat of adeno-associated virus serotype 2 inverted
    350..416     +  CDS            small t antigen (fragment): SV40 (simian virus 40) small t antigen
    423..1601    +  promoter       EF-1α promoter: strong constitutive promoter for human elongation factor EF-1α
   1627..2346    +  CDS            EGFP: the original enhanced GFP (Yang et al., 1996) mammalian codon-optimized
   2362..2380    +  misc_feature   MCS (fragment): pBluescript multiple cloning site
   2380..2968    +  misc_feature   WPRE: woodchuck hepatitis virus posttranscriptional regulatory element
   3000..3476    +  polyA_signal   hGH poly(A) signal: human growth hormone polyadenylation signal
   3516..3656    +  repeat_region  AAV2 ITR: inverted terminal repeat of adeno-associated virus serotype 2 inverted
   3661..3712    -  misc_feature   bom (fragment): basis of mobility region from pBR322
   3731..4186    +  rep_origin     f1 ori (sequence partly withheld): f1 bacteriophage origin of replication; arrow indicates direction of (+) strand synthesis
   4187..4236    -  misc_feature   bom (fragment): basis of mobility region from pBR322
   4338..4373    -  CDS            rop (fragment): Rop protein, which maintains plasmids at low copy number; rop
   4468..4572    +  promoter       AmpR promoter: bla
   4573..5433    +  CDS            AmpR: β-lactamase; bla; confers resistance to ampicillin, carbenicillin, and related antibiotics
   5604..131     +  rep_origin     ori (across the origin): high-copy-number ColE1/pMB1/pBR322/pUC origin of replication
>Addgene plasmid #60058 | pOTTC407 - pAAV EF1a eGFP | addgene full sequence | sequence record 288033 | Addgene NGS Result
GAACAGGAGAGCGCACGAGGGAGCTTCCAGGGGGAAACGCCTGGTATCTTTATAGTCCTGTCGGGTTTCG
CCACCTCTGACTTGAGCGTCGATTTTTGTGATGCTCGTCAGGGGGGCGGAGCCTATGGAAAAACGCCAGC
AACGCGGCCTTTTTACGGTTCCTGGCCTTTTGCTGGCCTTTTGCTCACATGTCCTGCAGGCAGCTGCGCG
CTCGCTCGCTCACTGAGGCCGCCCGGGCGTCGGGCGACCTTTGGTCGCCCGGCCTCAGTGAGCGAGCGAG
CGCGCAGAGAGGGAGTGGCCAACTCCATCACTAGGGGTTCCTGCGGCCGCACGCGTAAGCTTTGCAAAGA
TGGATAAAGTTTTAAACAGAGAGGAATCTTTGCAGCTAATGGACCTTCTAGGTCTTGAAAGGAGTGGGAA
TTGGCTCCGGTGCCCGTCAGTGGGCAGAGCGCACATCGCCCACAGTCCCCGAGAAGTTGGGGGGAGGGGT
CGGCAATTGAACCGGTGCCTAGAGAAGGTGGCGCGGGGTAAACTGGGAAAGTGATGTCGTGTACTGGCTC
CGCCTTTTTCCCGAGGGTGGGGGAGAACCGTATATAAGTGCAGTAGTCGCCGTGAACGTTCTTTTTCGCA
ACGGGTTTGCCGCCAGAACACAGGTAAGTGCCGTGTGTGGTTCCCGCGGGCCTGGCCTCTTTACGGGTTA
TGGCCCTTGCGTGCCTTGAATTACTTCCACCTGGCTGCAGTACGTGATTCTTGATCCCGAGCTTCGGGTT
GGAAGTGGGTGGGAGAGTTCGAGGCCTTGCGCTTAAGGAGCCCCTTCGCCTCGTGCTTGAGTTGAGGCCT
GGCCTGGGCGCTGGGGCCGCCGCGTGCGAATCTGGTGGCACCTTCGCGCCTGTCTCGCTGCTTTCGATAA
GTCTCTAGCCATTTAAAATTTTTGATGACCTGCTGCGACGCTTTTTTTCTGGCAAGATAGTCTTGTAAAT
GCGGGCCAAGATCTGCACACTGGTATTTCGGTTTTTGGGGCCGCGGGCGGCGACGGGGCCCGTGCGTCCC
AGCGCACATGTTCGGCGAGGCGGGGCCTGCGAGCGCGGCCACCGAGAATCGGACGGGGGTAGTCTCAAGC
TGGCCGGCCTGCTCTGGTGCCTGGCCTCGCGCCGCCGTGTATCGCCCCGCCCTGGGCGGCAAGGCTGGCC
CGGTCGGCACCAGTTGCGTGAGCGGAAAGATGGCCGCTTCCCGGCCCTGCTGCAGGGAGCTCAAAATGGA
GGACGCGGCGCTCGGGAGAGCGGGCGGGTGAGTCACCCACACAAAGGAAAAGGGCCTTTCCGTCCTCAGC
CGTCGCTTCATGTGACTCCACGGAGTACCGGGCGCCGTCCAGGCACCTCGATTAGTTCTCGAGCTTTTGG
AGTACGTCGTCTTTAGGTTGGGGGGAGGGGTTTTATGCGATGGAGTTTCCCCACACTGAGTGGGTGGAGA
CTGAAGTTAGGCCAGCTTGGCACTTGATGTAATTCTCCTTGGAATTTGCCCTTTTTGAGTTTGGATCTTG
GTTCATTCTCAAGCCTCAGACAGTGGTTCAAAGTTTTTTTCTTCCATTTCAGGTGTCGTGAGGTACCGGA
TCCACCGGTCGCCACCATGGTGAGCAAGGGCGAGGAGCTGTTCACCGGGGTGGTGCCCATCCTGGTCGAG
CTGGACGGCGACGTAAACGGCCACAAGTTCAGCGTGTCCGGCGAGGGCGAGGGCGATGCCACCTACGGCA
AGCTGACCCTGAAGTTCATCTGCACCACCGGCAAGCTGCCCGTGCCCTGGCCCACCCTCGTGACCACCCT
GACCTACGGCGTGCAGTGCTTCAGCCGCTACCCCGACCACATGAAGCAGCACGACTTCTTCAAGTCCGCC
ATGCCCGAAGGCTACGTCCAGGAGCGCACCATCTTCTTCAAGGACGACGGCAACTACAAGACCCGCGCCG
AGGTGAAGTTCGAGGGCGACACCCTGGTGAACCGCATCGAGCTGAAGGGCATCGACTTCAAGGAGGACGG
CAACATCCTGGGGCACAAGCTGGAGTACAACTACAACAGCCACAACGTCTATATCATGGCCGACAAGCAG
AAGAACGGCATCAAGGTGAACTTCAAGATCCGCCACAACATCGAGGACGGCAGCGTGCAGCTCGCCGACC
ACTACCAGCAGAACACCCCCATCGGCGACGGCCCCGTGCTGCTGCCCGACAACCACTACCTGAGCACCCA
GTCCGCCCTGAGCAAAGACCCCAACGAGAAGCGCGATCACATGGTCCTGCTGGAGTTCGTGACCGCCGCC
GGGATCACTCTCGGCATGGACGAGCTGTACAAGTAAAGCGGCCGCACTCGAGATATCAAGCTTATCGATA
ATCAACCTCTGGATTACAAAATTTGTGAAAGATTGACTGGTATTCTTAACTATGTTGCTCCTTTTACGCT
ATGTGGATACGCTGCTTTAATGCCTTTGTATCATGCTATTGCTTCCCGTATGGCTTTCATTTTCTCCTCC
TTGTATAAATCCTGGTTGCTGTCTCTTTATGAGGAGTTGTGGCCCGTTGTCAGGCAACGTGGCGTGGTGT
GCACTGTGTTTGCTGACGCAACCCCCACTGGTTGGGGCATTGCCACCACCTGTCAGCTCCTTTCCGGGAC
TTTCGCTTTCCCCCTCCCTATTGCCACGGCGGAACTCATCGCCGCCTGCCTTGCCCGCTGCTGGACAGGG
GCTCGGCTGTTGGGCACTGACAATTCCGTGGTGTTGTCGGGGAAATCATCGTCCTTTCCTTGGCTGCTCG
CCTATGTTGCCACCTGGATTCTGCGCGGGACGTCCTTCTGCTACGTCCCTTCGGCCCTCAATCCAGCGGA
CCTTCCTTCCCGCGGCCTGCTGCCGGCTCTGCGGCCTCTTCCGCGTCTTCGCCTTCGCCCTCAGACGAGT
CGGATCTCCCTTTGGGCCGCCTCCCCGCATCGATACCGAGCGCTGCTCGAGAGATCTACGGGTGGCATCC
CTGTGACCCCTCCCCAGTGCCTCTCCTGGCCCTGGAAGTTGCCACTCCAGTGCCCACCAGCCTTGTCCTA
ATAAAATTAAGTTGCATCATTTTGTCTGACTAGGTGTCCTTCTATAATATTATGGGGTGGAGGGGGGTGG
TATGGAGCAAGGGGCAAGTTGGGAAGACAACCTGTAGGGCCTGCGGGGTCTATTGGGAACCAAGCTGGAG
TGCAGTGGCACAATCTTGGCTCACTGCAATCTCCGCCTCCTGGGTTCAAGCGATTCTCCTGCCTCAGCCT
CCCGAGTTGTTGGGATTCCAGGCATGCATGACCAGGCTCAGCTAATTTTTGTTTTTTTGGTAGAGACGGG
GTTTCACCATATTGGCCAGGCTGGTCTCCAACTCCTAATCTCAGGTGATCTACCCACCTTGGCCTCCCAA
ATTGCTGGGATTACAGGCGTGAACCACTGCTCCCTTCCCTGTCCTTCTGATTTTGTAGGTAACCACGTGC
GGACCGAGCGGCCGCAGGAACCCCTAGTGATGGAGTTGGCCACTCCCTCTCTGCGCGCTCGCTCGCTCAC
TGAGGCCGGGCGACCAAAGGTCGCCCGACGCCCGGGCTTTGCCCGGGCGGCCTCAGTGAGCGAGCGAGCG
CGCAGCTGCCTGCAGGGGCGCCTGATGCGGTATTTTCTCCTTACGCATCTGTGCGGTATTTCACACCGCA
TA
[95 nt withheld, positions 3713-3807]
T
[46 nt withheld, positions 3809-3854]
C
[141 nt withheld, positions 3856-3996]
CCTTTGACGTTGGAGTCCACGTTCTTT
[37 nt withheld, positions 4024-4060]
ACTCTATCTCGGGCTATTCTTTTGATTTATAAGGGATTTTGCCGATTTCGGTCTATTGGTTAAAAAATGA
GCTGATTTAACAAAAATTTAACGCGAATTTTAACAAAATATTAACGTTTACAATTTTATGGTGCACTCTC
AGTACAATCTGCTCTGATGCCGCATAGTTAAGCCAGCCCCGACACCCGCCAACACCCGCTGACGCGCCCT
GACGGGCTTGTCTGCTCCCGGCATCCGCTTACAGACAAGCTGTGACCGTCTCCGGGAGCTGCATGTGTCA
GAGGTTTTCACCGTCATCACCGAAACGCGCGAGACGAAAGGGCCTCGTGATACGCCTATTTTTATAGGTT
AATGTCATGATAATAATGGTTTCTTAGACGTCAGGTGGCACTTTTCGGGGAAATGTGCGCGGAACCCCTA
TTTGTTTATTTTTCTAAATACATTCAAATATGTATCCGCTCATGAGACAATAACCCTGATAAATGCTTCA
ATAATATTGAAAAAGGAAGAGTATGAGTATTCAACATTTCCGTGTCGCCCTTATTCCCTTTTTTGCGGCA
TTTTGCCTTCCTGTTTTTGCTCACCCAGAAACGCTGGTGAAAGTAAAAGATGCTGAAGATCAGTTGGGTG
CACGAGTGGGTTACATCGAACTGGATCTCAACAGCGGTAAGATCCTTGAGAGTTTTCGCCCCGAAGAACG
TTTTCCAATGATGAGCACTTTTAAAGTTCTGCTATGTGGCGCGGTATTATCCCGTATTGACGCCGGGCAA
GAGCAACTCGGTCGCCGCATACACTATTCTCAGAATGACTTGGTTGAGTACTCACCAGTCACAGAAAAGC
ATCTTACGGATGGCATGACAGTAAGAGAATTATGCAGTGCTGCCATAACCATGAGTGATAACACTGCGGC
CAACTTACTTCTGACAACGATCGGAGGACCGAAGGAGCTAACCGCTTTTTTGCACAACATGGGGGATCAT
GTAACTCGCCTTGATCGTTGGGAACCGGAGCTGAATGAAGCCATACCAAACGACGAGCGTGACACCACGA
TGCCTGTAGCAATGGCAACAACGTTGCGCAAACTATTAACTGGCGAACTACTTACTCTAGCTTCCCGGCA
ACAATTAATAGACTGGATGGAGGCGGATAAAGTTGCAGGACCACTTCTGCGCTCGGCCCTTCCGGCTGGC
TGGTTTATTGCTGATAAATCTGGAGCCGGTGAGCGTGGGTCTCGCGGTATCATTGCAGCACTGGGGCCAG
ATGGTAAGCCCTCCCGTATCGTAGTTATCTACACGACGGGGAGTCAGGCAACTATGGATGAACGAAATAG
ACAGATCGCTGAGATAGGTGCCTCACTGATTAAGCATTGGTAACTGTCAGACCAAGTTTACTCATATATA
CTTTAGATTGATTTAAAACTTCATTTTTAATTTAAAAGGATCTAGGTGAAGATCCTTTTTGATAATCTCA
TGACCAAAATCCCTTAACGTGAGTTTTCGTTCCACTGAGCGTCAGACCCCGTAGAAAAGATCAAAGGATC
TTCTTGAGATCCTTTTTTTCTGCGCGTAATCTGCTGCTTGCAAACAAAAAAACCACCGCTACCAGCGGTG
GTTTGTTTGCCGGATCAAGAGCTACCAACTCTTTTTCCGAAGGTAACTGGCTTCAGCAGAGCGCAGATAC
CAAATACTGTTCTTCTAGTGTAGCCGTAGTTAGGCCACCACTTCAAGAACTCTGTAGCACCGCCTACATA
CCTCGCTCTGCTAATCCTGTTACCAGTGGCTGCTGCCAGTGGCGATAAGTCGTGTCTTACCGGGTTGGAC
TCAAGACGATAGTTACCGGATAAGGCGCAGCGGTCGGGCTGAACGGGGGGTTCGTGCACACAGCCCAGCT
TGGAGCGAACGACCTACACCGAACTGAGATACCTACAGCGTGAGCTATGAGAAAGCGCCACGCTTCCCGA
AGGGAGAAAGGCGGACAGGTATCCGGTAAGCGGCAGGGTCG
