>Addgene plasmid #60058 | pOTTC407 - pAAV EF1a eGFP | addgene partial sequence | sequence record 98088 | EF1a-F 5'-TCAAGCCTCAGACAGTGGTTC-3'
TTTCAGGTGTCGTGAGGTACCGGATCCACCGGTCGCCACCATGGTGAGCAAGGGCGAGGAGCTGTTCACC
GGGGTGGTGCCCATCCTGGTCGAGCTGGACGGCGACGTAAACGGCCACAAGTTCAGCGTGTCCGGCGAGG
GCGAGGGCGATGCCACCTACGGCAAGCTGACCCTGAAGTTCATCTGCACCACCGGCAAGCTGCCCGTGCC
CTGGCCCACCCTCGTGACCACCCTGACCTACGGCGTGCAGTGCTTCAGCCGCTACCCCGACCACATGAAG
CAGCACGACTTCTTCAAGTCCGCCATGCCCGAAGGCTACGTCCAGGAGCGCACCATCTTCTTCAAGGACG
ACGGCAACTACAAGACCCGCGCCGAGGTGAAGTTCGAGGGCGACACCCTGGTGAACCGCATCGAGCTGAA
GGGCATCGACTTCAAGGAGGACGGCAACATCCTGGGGCACAAGCTGGAGTACAACTACAACAGCCACAAC
GTCTATATCATGGCCGACAAGCAGAAGAACGGCATCAAGGTGAACTTCAAGATCCGCCACAACATCGAGG
ACGGCAGCGTGCAGCTCGCCGACCACTACCAGCAGAACACCCCCATCGGCGACGGCCCCGTGCTGCTGCC
CGACAACCACTACCTGAGCACCCAGTCCGCCCTGAGCAAAGACCCCAACGAGAAGCGCGATCACATGGTC
CTGCTGGAGTTCGTGACCGCCGCCGGGATCACTCTCGGCATGGACGAGCTGTACAAGTAAAGCGGCCGCA
CTCGAGATATCAAGCTTATCGATAATCAACCTCTGGATTACAAA
