>Addgene plasmid #60058 | pOTTC407 - pAAV EF1a eGFP | addgene partial sequence | sequence record 98089 | WPRE-R 5'-CATAGCGTAAAAGGAGCAACA-3'
AGTCAATCTTTCACAAATTTTGTAATCCAGAGGTTGATTATCGATAAGCTTGATATCTCGAGTGCGGCCG
CTTTACTTGTACAGCTCGTCCATGCCGAGAGTGATCCCGGCGGCGGTCACGAACTCCAGCAGGACCATGT
GATCGCGCTTCTCGTTGGGGTCTTTGCTCAGGGCGGACTGGGTGCTCAGGTAGTGGTTGTCGGGCAGCAG
CACGGGGCCGTCGCCGATGGGGGTGTTCTGCTGGTAGTGGTCGGCGAGCTGCACGCTGCCGTCCTCGATG
TTGTGGCGGATCTTGAAGTTCACCTTGATGCCGTTCTTCTGCTTGTCGGCCATGATATAGACGTTGTGGC
TGTTGTAGTTGTACTCCAGCTTGTGCCCCAGGATGTTGCCGTCCTCCTTGAAGTCGATGCCCTTCAGCTC
GATGCGGTTCACCAGGGTGTCGCCCTCGAACTTCACCTCGGCGCGGGTCTTGTAGTTGCCGTCGTCCTTG
AAGAAGATGGTGCGCTCCTGGACGTAGCCTTCGGGCATGGCGGACTTGAAGAAGTCGTGCTGCTTCATGT
GGTCGGGGTAGCGGCTGAAGCACTGCACGCCGTAGGTCAGGGTGGTCACGAGGGTGGGCCAGGGCACGGG
CAGCTTGCCGGTGGTGCAGATGAACTTCAGGGTCAGCTTGCCGTAGGTGGCATCGCCCTCGCCCTCGCCG
GACACGCTGAACTTGTGGCCGTTTACGTCGCCGTCCAGCTCGACCAGGATGGGCACCACCCCGGTGAACA
GCTCCTCGCCCTTGCTCACCATGGTGGCGACCGGTGGATCCGGTACCTCACGACACCTGAAATGGAAGAA
AAAAACTTTGAACCACTGTCTGAGGCTTGAGAATGAACCAAGATCCAAACTCAA
